>Addgene plasmid #19458 | pcDNA5/FRT/TO HSPA2 | depositor full sequence | sequence record 9094 | Author sequence
GACGGATCGGGAGATCTCCCGATCCCCTATGGTGCACTCTCAGTACAATCTGCTCTGATGCCGCATAGTT
AAGCCAGTATCTGCTCCCTGCTTGTGTGTTGGAGGTCGCTGAGTAGTGCGCGAGCAAAATTTAAGCTACA
ACAAGGCAAGGCTTGACCGACAATTGCATGAAGAATCTGCTTAGGGTTAGGCGTTTTGCGCTGCTTCGCG
ATGTACGGGCCAGATATACGCGTTGACATTGATTATTGACTAGTTATTAATAGTAATCAATTACGGGGTC
ATTAGTTCATAGCCCATATATGGAGTTCCGCGTTACATAACTTACGGTAAATGGCCCGCCTGGCTGACCG
CCCAACGACCCCCGCCCATTGACGTCAATAATGACGTATGTTCCCATAGTAACGCCAATAGGGACTTTCC
ATTGACGTCAATGGGTGGAGTATTTACGGTAAACTGCCCACTTGGCAGTACATCAAGTGTATCATATGCC
AAGTACGCCCCCTATTGACGTCAATGACGGTAAATGGCCCGCCTGGCATTATGCCCAGTACATGACCTTA
TGGGACTTTCCTACTTGGCAGTACATCTACGTATTAGTCATCGCTATTACCATGGTGATGCGGTTTTGGC
AGTACATCAATGGGCGTGGATAGCGGTTTGACTCACGGGGATTTCCAAGTCTCCACCCCATTGACGTCAA
TGGGAGTTTGTTTTGGCACCAAAATCAACGGGACTTTCCAAAATGTCGTAACAACTCCGCCCCATTGACG
CAAATGGGCGGTAGGCGTGTACGGTGGGAGGTCTATATAAGCAGAGCTCTCCCTATCAGTGATAGAGATC
TCCCTATCAGTGATAGAGATCGTCGACGAGCTCGTTTAGTGAACCGTCAGATCGCCTGGAGACGCCATCC
ACGCTGTTTTGACCTCCATAGAAGACACCGGGACCGATCCAGCCTCCGGACTCTAGCGTTTAAACTTAAG
CTTGGTACCGAGCTCGGATCCACCATGTCTGCCCGTGGCCCGGCTATCGGCATCGACCTGGGCACCACCT
ATTCGTGCGTCGGGGTCTTCCAACATGGCAAGGTGGAGATCATCGCCAACGACCAGGGCAATCGCACCAC
CCCCAGCTACGTGGCCTTCACGGACACCGAGCGCCTCATCGGCGACGCCGCCAAGAACCAGGTGGCCATG
AACCCCACCAACACCATCTTCGACGCCAAGAGGCTGATTGGACGGAAATTCGAGGATGCCACAGTGCAGT
CGGATATGAAACACTGGCCGTTCCGGGTGGTGAGCGAGGGAGGCAAGCCCAAAGTGCAAGTAGAGTACAA
GGGGGAGACCAAGACCTTCTTCCCAGAGGAGATATCCTCCATGGTCCTCACGAAGATGAAGGAGATCGCG
GAAGCCTACCTGGGGGGCAAGGTGCACAGCGCGGTCATAACGGTCCCGGCCTATTTCAACGACTCGCAGC
GCCAGGCCACCAAGGACGCAGGCACCATCACGGGGCTCAATGTGCTGCGCATCATCAACGAGCCCACGGC
GGCGGCCATCGCCTACGGCCTGGACAAGAAGGGCTGCGCGGGCGGCGAGAAGAACGTGCTCATCTTTGAC
CTGGGCGGTGGCACTTTCGACGTGTCCATCCTGACCATCGAGGATGGCATCTTCGAGGTGAAGTCCACGG
CCGGCGACACCCACCTGGGCGGTGAGGACTTCGACAACCGCATGGTGAGCCACCTGGCGGAGGAGTTCAA
GCGCAAGCACAAGAAGGACATTGGGCCCAACAAGCGCGCCGTGAGGCGGCTGCGCACCGCTTGCGAGCGC
GCCAAGCGCACCCTGAGCTCGTCCACGCAGGCGAGCATCGAGATCGACTCGCTCTACGAGGGCGTGGACT
TCTATACGTCCATCACGCGCGCCCGCTTCGAGGAGCTCAATGCCGACCTCTTTCGCGGGACCCTGGAGCC
GGTGGAGAAGGCGCTGCGCGACGCCAAGCTGGACAAGGGCCAGATCCAGGAGATCGTGCTGGTGGGCGGC
TCCACTCGTATCCCCAAGATCCAGAAGCTGCTGCAGGATTTCTTCAACGGCAAGGAGCTGAACAAGAGCA
TCAACCCCGACGAGGCGGTGGCCTATGGCGCCGCGGTGCAGGCGGCCATCCTCATCGGCGACAAATCAGA
GAATGTGCAGGACCTGCTGCTACTCGACGTGACCCCGTTGTCGCTGGGCATCGAGACAGCTGGCGGTGTC
ATGACCCCACTCATCAAGAGGAACACCACGATCCCCACCAAGCAGACGCAGACCTTCACCACCTACTCGG
ACAACCAGAGCAGCGTACTGGTGCAGGTATACGAGGGCGAACGGGCCATGACCAAGGACAATAACCTGCT
GGGCAAGTTCGACCTGACCGGGATTCCCCCTGCGCCTCGCGGGGTCCCCCAAATCGAGGTTACCTTCGAC
ATTGACGCCAATGGCATCCTTAACGTTACCGCCGCCGACAAGAGCACCGGTAAGGAAAACAAAATCACCA
TCACCAATGACAAAGGTCGTCTGAGCAAGGACGACATTGACCGGATGGTGCAGGAGGCGGAGCGGTACAA
ATCGGAAGATGAGGCGAATCGCGACCGAGTCGCGGCCAAAAACGCCCTGGAGTCCTATACCTACAACATC
AAGCAGACGGTGGAAGACGAGAAACTGAGGGGCAAGATTAGCGAGCAGGACAAAAACAAGATCCTCGACA
AGTGTCAGGAGGTGATCAACTGGCTCGACCGAAACCAGATGGCAGAGAAAGATGAGTATGAACACAAGCA
GAAAGAGCTCGAAAGAGTTTGCAACCCCATCATCAGCAAACTTTACCAAGGTGGTCCTGGCGGCGGCAGC
GGCGGCGGCGGTTCAGGAGCCTCCGGGGGACCCACCATCGAAGAAGTGGACTAAGCGGCCGCTCGAGTCT
AGAGGGCCCGTTTAAACCCGCTGATCAGCCTCGACTGTGCCTTCTAGTTGCCAGCCATCTGTTGTTTGCC
CCTCCCCCGTGCCTTCCTTGACCCTGGAAGGTGCCACTCCCACTGTCCTTTCCTAATAAAATGAGGAAAT
TGCATCGCATTGTCTGAGTAGGTGTCATTCTATTCTGGGGGGTGGGGTGGGGCAGGACAGCAAGGGGGAG
GATTGGGAAGACAATAGCAGGCATGCTGGGGATGCGGTGGGCTCTATGGCTTCTGAGGCGGAAAGAACCA
GCTGGGGCTCTAGGGGGTATCCCC
[124 nt withheld, positions 3245-3368]
C
[91 nt withheld, positions 3370-3460]
AGGGTGATGGTTCACGTACCTAGAAGTTCCTATTCCGAAGTTCCTATTCTCTAGAAAGTATAGGAACTTC
CTTGGCCAAAAAGCCTGAACTCACCGCGACGTCTGTCGAGAAGTTTCTGATCGAAAAGTTCGACAGCGTC
TCCGACCTGATGCAGCTCTCGGAGGGCGAAGAATCTCGTGCTTTCAGCTTCGATGTAGGAGGGCGTGGAT
ATGTCCTGCGGGTAAATAGCTGCGCCGATGGTTTCTACAAAGATCGTTATGTTTATCGGCACTTTGCATC
GGCCGCGCTCCCGATTCCGGAAGTGCTTGACATTGGGGAATTCAGCGAGAGCCTGACCTATTGCATCTCC
CGCCGTGCACAGGGTGTCACGTTGCAAGACCTGCCTGAAACCGAACTGCCCGCTGTTCTGCAGCCGGTCG
CGGAGGCCATGGATGCGATCGCTGCGGCCGATCTTAGCCAGACGAGCGGGTTCGGCCCATTCGGACCGCA
AGGAATCGGTCAATACACTACATGGCGTGATTTCATATGCGCGATTGCTGATCCCCATGTGTATCACTGG
CAAACTGTGATGGACGACACCGTCAGTGCGTCCGTCGCGCAGGCTCTCGATGAGCTGATGCTTTGGGCCG
AGGACTGCCCCGAAGTCCGGCACCTCGTGCACGCGGATTTCGGCTCCAACAATGTCCTGACGGACAATGG
CCGCATAACAGCGGTCATTGACTGGAGCGAGGCGATGTTCGGGGATTCCCAATACGAGGTCGCCAACATC
TTCTTCTGGAGGCCGTGGTTGGCTTGTATGGAGCAGCAGACGCGCTACTTCGAGCGGAGGCATCCGGAGC
TTGCAGGATCGCCGCGGCTCCGGGCGTATATGCTCCGCATTGGTCTTGACCAACTCTATCAGAGCTTGGT
TGACGGCAATTTCGATGATGCAGCTTGGGCGCAGGGTCGATGCGACGCAATCGTCCGATCCGGAGCCGGG
ACTGTCGGGCGTACACAAATCGCCCGCAGAAGCGCGGCCGTCTGGACCGATGGCTGTGTAGAAGTACTCG
CCGATAGTGGAAACCGACGCCCCAGCACTCGTCCGAGGGCAAAGGAATAGCACGTACTACGAGATTTCGA
TTCCACCGCCGCCTTCTATGAAAGGTTGGGCTTCGGAATCGTTTTCCGGGACGCCGGCTGGATGATCCTC
CAGCGCGGGGATCTCATGCTGGAGTTCTTCGCCCACCCCAACTTGTTTATTGCAGCTTATAATGGTTACA
AATAAAGCAATAGCATCACAAATTTCACAAATAAAGCATTTTTTTCACTGCATTCTAGTTGTGGTTTGTC
CAAACTCATCAATGTATCTTATCATGTCTGTATACCGTCGACCTCTAGCTAGAGCTTGGCGTAATCATGG
TCATAGCTGTTTCCTGTGTGAAATTGTTATCCGCTCACAATTCCACACAACATACGAGCCGGAAGCATAA
AGTGTAAAGCCTGGGGTGCCTAATGAGTGAGCTAACTCACATTAATTGCGTTGCGCTCACTGCCCGCTTT
CCAGTCGGGAAACCTGTCGTGCCAGCTGCATTAATGAATCGGCCAACGCGCGGGGAGAGGCGGTTTGCGT
ATTGGGCGCTCTTCCGCTTCCTCGCTCACTGACTCGCTGCGCTCGGTCGTTCGGCTGCGGCGAGCGGTAT
CAGCTCACTCAAAGGCGGTAATACGGTTATCCACAGAATCAGGGGATAACGCAGGAAAGAACATGTGAGC
AAAAGGCCAGCAAAAGGCCAGGAACCGTAAAAAGGCCGCGTTGCTGGCGTTTTTCCATAGGCTCCGCCCC
CCTGACGAGCATCACAAAAATCGACGCTCAAGTCAGAGGTGGCGAAACCCGACAGGACTATAAAGATACC
AGGCGTTTCCCCCTGGAAGCTCCCTCGTGCGCTCTCCTGTTCCGACCCTGCCGCTTACCGGATACCTGTC
CGCCTTTCTCCCTTCGGGAAGCGTGGCGCTTTCTCATAGCTCACGCTGTAGGTATCTCAGTTCGGTGTAG
GTCGTTCGCTCCAAGCTGGGCTGTGTGCACGAACCCCCCGTTCAGCCCGACCGCTGCGCCTTATCCGGTA
ACTATCGTCTTGAGTCCAACCCGGTAAGACACGACTTATCGCCACTGGCAGCAGCCACTGGTAACAGGAT
TAGCAGAGCGAGGTATGTAGGCGGTGCTACAGAGTTCTTGAAGTGGTGGCCTAACTACGGCTACACTAGA
AGAACAGTATTTGGTATCTGCGCTCTGCTGAAGCCAGTTACCTTCGGAAAAAGAGTTGGTAGCTCTTGAT
CCGGCAAACAAACCACCGCTGGTAGCGGTGGTTTTTTTGTTTGCAAGCAGCAGATTACGCGCAGAAAAAA
AGGATCTCAAGAAGATCCTTTGATCTTTTCTACGGGGTCTGACGCTCAGTGGAACGAAAACTCACGTTAA
GGGATTTTGGTCATGAGATTATCAAAAAGGATCTTCACCTAGATCCTTTTAAATTAAAAATGAAGTTTTA
AATCAATCTAAAGTATATATGAGTAAACTTGGTCTGACAGTTACCAATGCTTAATCAGTGAGGCACCTAT
CTCAGCGATCTGTCTATTTCGTTCATCCATAGTTGCCTGACTCCCCGTCGTGTAGATAACTACGATACGG
GAGGGCTTACCATCTGGCCCCAGTGCTGCAATGATACCGCGAGACCCACGCTCACCGGCTCCAGATTTAT
CAGCAATAAACCAGCCAGCCGGAAGGGCCGAGCGCAGAAGTGGTCCTGCAACTTTATCCGCCTCCATCCA
GTCTATTAATTGTTGCCGGGAAGCTAGAGTAAGTAGTTCGCCAGTTAATAGTTTGCGCAACGTTGTTGCC
ATTGCTACAGGCATCGTGGTGTCACGCTCGTCGTTTGGTATGGCTTCATTCAGCTCCGGTTCCCAACGAT
CAAGGCGAGTTACATGATCCCCCATGTTGTGCAAAAAAGCGGTTAGCTCCTTCGGTCCTCCGATCGTTGT
CAGAAGTAAGTTGGCCGCAGTGTTATCACTCATGGTTATGGCAGCACTGCATAATTCTCTTACTGTCATG
CCATCCGTAAGATGCTTTTCTGTGACTGGTGAGTACTCAACCAAGTCATTCTGAGAATAGTGTATGCGGC
GACCGAGTTGCTCTTGCCCGGCGTCAATACGGGATAATACCGCGCCACATAGCAGAACTTTAAAAGTGCT
CATCATTGGAAAACGTTCTTCGGGGCGAAAACTCTCAAGGATCTTACCGCTGTTGAGATCCAGTTCGATG
TAACCCACTCGTGCACCCAACTGATCTTCAGCATCTTTTACTTTCACCAGCGTTTCTGGGTGAGCAAAAA
CAGGAAGGCAAAATGCCGCAAAAAAGGGAATAAGGGCGACACGGAAATGTTGAATACTCATACTCTTCCT
TTTTCAATATTATTGAAGCATTTATCAGGGTTATTGTCTCATGAGCGGATACATATTTGAATGTATTTAG
AAAAATAAACAAATAGGGGTTCCGCGCACATTTCCCCGAAAAGTGCCACCTGACGTC
Features (pLannotate 1.2.2; 21 found; start..end, strand, type, name):
     28..80      -  misc_feature   bom (fragment): basis of mobility region from pBR322
    235..614     +  enhancer       CMV enhancer: human cytomegalovirus immediate early enhancer
    615..818     +  promoter       CMV promoter: human cytomegalovirus (CMV) immediate early promoter
    820..839     +  promoter       PLtetO-1 promoter (fragment): modified phage lambda PL promoter with tet operator sites (Lutz and Bujard, 1997)
    841..860     +  promoter       PLtetO-1 promoter (fragment): modified phage lambda PL promoter with tet operator sites (Lutz and Bujard, 1997)
    868..901     +  promoter       TRE3GV promoter (fragment): 3rd-generation Tet-responsive promoter that can be activated by binding of Tet-On® 3G, optimized for retroviral and lentiviral vectors
   1005..2921    +  CDS            HSPA2: HSP72_HUMAN - Experimental evidence at protein level: Swiss-Prot protein existence level 1. Molecular chaperone implicated in a wide variety of cellular processes, including protection of the proteome from stress, folding and transport of newly synthesized polypeptides, activation of proteolysis of misfolded proteins and the formation and dissociation of protein complexes. Plays a pivotal role in the protein quality control system, ensuring the correct folding of proteins, the re-folding of misfolded proteins and controlling the targeting of proteins for subsequent degradation. This is achieve
   2975..3199    +  polyA_signal   bGH poly(A) signal: bovine growth hormone polyadenylation signal
   3203..3224    +  promoter       SV40 promoter (fragment): SV40 enhancer and early promoter
   3245..3478    +  rep_origin     f1 ori (fragment) (sequence partly withheld): f1 bacteriophage origin of replication; arrow indicates direction of (+) strand synthesis
   3483..3530    +  protein_bind   FRT: FLP-mediated recombination occurs in the 8-bp core sequence TCTAGAAA (Turan and Bode, 2011). FLP recombinase from the Saccharomyces cerevisiae 2μ plasmid
   3538..4560    +  CDS            HygR: aminoglycoside phosphotransferase from E. coli; aph(4)-Ia; confers resistance to hygromycin
   4570..4695    +  CDS            ble (fragment): BLE_KLEPN - Experimental evidence at protein level: Swiss-Prot protein existence level 1. Binding protein with a strong affinity to the bleomycin family of antibiotics. Binds to CL990; an antimitotic-antibiotic compound. From Klebsiella pneumoniae.
   4690..4811    +  polyA_signal   SV40 poly(A) signal: SV40 polyadenylation signal
   4884..4900    -  protein_bind   lac operator: The lac repressor binds to the lac operator to inhibit transcription in E. coli. This inhibition can be relieved by adding lactose or isopropyl-β-D-thiogalactopyranoside (IPTG). lac repressor encoded by lacI
   4908..4938    -  promoter       lac promoter: promoter for the E. coli lac operon
   4953..4974    -  protein_bind   CAP binding site: CAP binding activates transcription in the presence of cAMP. E. coli catabolite activator protein
   4987..5079    -  CDS            lacI (fragment): lac repressor; lacI; The lac repressor binds to the lac operator to inhibit transcription in E. coli. This inhibition can be relieved by adding lactose or isopropyl-β-D-thiogalactopyranoside (IPTG).
   5262..5850    -  rep_origin     ori: high-copy-number ColE1/pMB1/pBR322/pUC origin of replication
   6021..6881    -  CDS            AmpR: β-lactamase; bla; confers resistance to ampicillin, carbenicillin, and related antibiotics
   6882..6986    -  promoter       AmpR promoter: bla
