[The description below was written by a language model from this plasmid's Addgene catalogue record and pLannotate feature annotations shown in this document.]
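Description:
pcDNA5/FRT/TO HSPA2 is a mammalian expression plasmid built on the Invitrogen pcDNA5/FRT/TO backbone and carrying the human HSPA2 coding sequence (heat-shock 70 kD protein 2, an HSP70-family molecular chaperone) cloned between BamHI and NotI sites, both of which are retained. The full depositor sequence is about 7.0 kb. In bacteria it is maintained as a high-copy plasmid through a ColE1/pUC-type origin and selected with ampicillin via the β-lactamase gene and its own promoter. Short fragments annotated as f1 ori, lac promoter/operator, lacI, ble and bom appear to be backbone remnants rather than functional modules.

The HSPA2 open reading frame is driven by the CMV immediate-early enhancer and promoter. Two short tet operator matches lie immediately downstream of the promoter (labelled by the annotation tool as PLtetO-1 and TRE3GV fragments), and the transcript ends at the bovine growth hormone polyadenylation signal. This arrangement makes transcription repressible by Tet repressor and inducible with tetracycline in cells that express the repressor, while it behaves as a constitutive CMV cassette in cells that lack it. No epitope tag or reporter is annotated.

Downstream, an FRT site directly precedes a hygromycin resistance gene and an SV40 poly(A) signal, with no complete promoter annotated upstream of the marker. This layout suits FLP-mediated integration into a host cell line carrying a genomic FRT site, where correct recombination is expected to activate hygromycin resistance and give isogenic stable lines.

The plasmid belongs to a human HSPH/HSPA/DNAJ chaperone expression library. The depositor cautions that the genes were amplified from pooled reference RNA from ten cell lines and verified only for gene identity, so the insert may carry polymorphisms.
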