Addgene plasmid #19458: pcDNA5/FRT/TO HSPA2
Depositing lab: Harm Kampinga. Depositing organization: University Medical Center Groningen. Publication: Computational analysis of the human HSPH/HSPA/DNAJ family and cloning of a human HSPH/HSPA/DNAJ expression library. Hageman J, Kampinga HH. Cell Stress Chaperones. 2009 Jan;14(1):1-21. doi: 10.1007/s12192-008-0060-2. Epub 2008 Aug 7. PubMed 18686016.
Backbone
  Vector backbone: pcDNA5/FRT/TO
  Backbone manufacturer: Invitrogen
  Backbone size w/o insert (bp): 5137
  Vector type: Mammalian Expression
  Selectable markers: Hygromycin
Growth in bacteria
  Bacterial resistance: Ampicillin, 100 μg/mL
  Growth temperature: 37°C
  Growth strain: DH5alpha
  Copy number: High Copy
Gene/Insert
  Gene/Insert name: HSPA2 (alt name: Heat-shock 70kD protein-2)
  Species: H. sapiens (human)
  Insert size (bp): 1919
  Entrez Gene: HSPA2 (a.k.a. HSP70-2, HSP70-3)
  Cloning method: Restriction Enzyme; 5′ cloning site BamHI (not destroyed); 3′ cloning site NotI (not destroyed)
  Sequencing primers: 5′ LNCX; 3′ BGH-rev
Terms and licenses: Academic/Nonprofit Terms; Industry Terms: Not Available to Industry
Depositor comments: Part of the HSP70 gene family Disclaimer: For cloning the various HSP genes, the Stratagene reference RNA for cDNA synthesis was used and genes were amplified from this mixture that originates from 10 different cell lines from different somatic origin and ultimately coming from 10 different individuals. This strategy was used to maximize the chance for the presence of individual HSP transcripts. Users must be aware that this mixture thus represents 20 complete haploid genomes, meaning that for each individual gene there might be polymorphisms that could potentially have functional consequences. The library was sequence verified only for the presence of the correct gene.
How to cite: pcDNA5/FRT/TO HSPA2 was a gift from Harm Kampinga (Addgene plasmid # 19458 ; http://n2t.net/addgene:19458 ; RRID:Addgene_19458)
