>Addgene plasmid #19458 | pcDNA5/FRT/TO HSPA2 | addgene partial sequence | sequence record 25235 | 19458 with LNCX
CTGTTTTGACCTCCNTAGAAGANACCGGGACCGATCCAGCCTCCGGACTCTAGCGTTTAAACTTAAGCTT
GGTACCGAGCTCGGATCCACCATGTCTGCCCGTGGCCCGGCTATCGGCATCGACCTGGGCACCACCTATT
CGTGCGTCGGGGTCTTCCAACATGGCAAGGTGGAGATCATCGCCAACGACCAGGGCAATCGCACCACCCC
CAGCTACGTGGCCTTCACGGACACCGAGCGCCTCATCGGCGACGCCGCCAAGAACCAGGTGGCCATGAAC
CCCACCAACACCATCTTCGACGCCAAGAGGCTGATTGGACGGAAATTCGAGGATGCCACAGTGCAGTCGG
ATATGAAACACTGGCCGTTCCGGGTGGTGAGCGAGGGAGGCAAGCCCAAAGTGCAAGTAGAGTACAAGGG
GGAGACCAAGACCTTCTTCCCAGAGGAGATATCCTCCATGGTCCTCACGAAGATGAAGGAGATCGCGGAA
GCCTACCTGGGGGGCAAGGTGCACAGCGCGGTCATAACGGTCCCGGCCTATTTCAACGACTCGCAGCGCC
AGGCCACCAAGGACGCAGGCACCATCACGGGGCTCAATGTGCTGCGCATCATCAACGAGCCCACGGCGGC
GGCCATCGCCTACGGCCTGGACAAGAANGGCTGCGCGGGCGNNNNNNNAGAACGTGCTCATCTTTGACCT
GGGCGGTGGCACTTTCGACGTGTC
